>Addgene plasmid #43923 | pXL-CAG-3XAP-NLG1 | depositor full sequence | sequence record 59325 | pXL-CAG-3XAP-NLG1 sequence 9123 bps
CTAAATTGTAAGCGTTAATATTTTGTTAAAATTCGCGTTAAATTTTTGTTAAATCAGCTCATTTTTTAAC
CAATAGGCCGAAATCGGCAAAATCCCTTATAAATCAAAAGAATAGACCGAGATAGGGT
[37 nt withheld, positions 129-165]
AAAGAACGTGGACTCCAACGTCAAAGG
[49 nt withheld, positions 193-241]
T
[91 nt withheld, positions 243-333]
G
[124 nt withheld, positions 335-458]
CCCATTCGCCATTCAGGCTGCGCAACTGTTGGGAAGGGCGATCGGTGCGGGCCTCTTCGCTATTACGCCA
GCTGGCGAAAGGGGGATGTGCTGCAAGGCGATTAAGTTGGGTAACGCCAGGGTTTTCCCAGTCACGACGT
TGTAAAACGACGGCCAGTGAGCGCGCCTCGTTCATTCACGTTTTTGAACCCGTGGAGGACGGGCAGACTC
GCGGTGCAAATGTGTTTTACAGCGTGATGGAGCAGATGAAGATGCTCGACACGCTGCAGAACACGCAGCT
AGATTAACCCTAGAAAGATAATCATATTGTGACGTACGTTAAAGATAATCATGCGTAAAATTGACGCATG
TGTTTTATCGGTCTGTATATCGAGGTTTATTTATTAATTTGAATAGATATTAAGTTTTATTATATTTACA
CTTACATACTAATAATAAATTCAACAAACAATTTATTTATGTTTATTTATTTATTAAAAAAAAACAAAAA
CTCAAAATTTCTTCTATAAAGTAACAAAACTTTTATCGAATTCCTGCAGCCCGGGGGATCCACTAGTTAT
TAATAGTAATCAATTACGGGGTCATTAGTTCATAGCCCATATATGGAGTTCCGCGTTACATAACTTACGG
TAAATGGCCCGCCTGGCTGACCGCCCAACGACCCCCGCCCATTGACGTCAATAATGACGTATGTTCCCAT
AGTAACGCCAATAGGGACTTTCCATTGACGTCAATGGGTGGACTATTTACGGTAAACTGCCCACTTGGCA
GTACATCAAGTGTATCATATGCCAAGTACGCCCCCTATTGACGTCAATGACGGTAAATGGCCCGCCTGGC
ATTATGCCCAGTACATGACCTTATGGGACTTTCCTACTTGGCAGTACATCTACGTATTAGTCATCGCTAT
TACCATGGGTCGAGGTGAGCCCCACGTTCTGCTTCACTCTCCCCATCTCCCCCCCCTCCCCACCCCCAAT
TTTGTATTTATTTATTTTTTAATTATTTTGTGCAGCGATGGGGGCGGGGGGGGGGGGGGCGCGCGCCAGG
CGGGGCGGGGCGGGGCGAGGGGCGGGGCGGGGCGAGGCGGAGAGGTGCGGCGGCAGCCAATCAGAGCGGC
GCGCTCCGAAAGTTTCCTTTTATGGCGAGGCGGCGGCGGCGGCGGCCCTATAAAAAGCGAAGCGCGCGGC
GGGCGGGAGTCGCTGCGTTGCCTTCGCCCCGTGCCCCGCTCCGCGCCGCCTCGCGCCGCCCGCCCCGGCT
CTGACTGACCGCGTTACTCCCACAGGTGAGCGGGCGGGACGGCCCTTCTCCTCCGGGCTGTAATTAGCGC
TTGGTTTAATGACGGCTCGTTTCTTTTCTGTGGCTGCGTGAAAGCCTTAAAGGGCTCCGGGAGGGCCCTT
TGTGCGGGGGGGAGCGGCTCGGGGGGTGCGTGCGTGTGTGTGTGCGTGGGGAGCGCCGCGTGCGGCCCGC
GCTGCCCGGCGGCTGTGAGCGCTGCGGGCGCGGCGCGGGGCTTTGTGCGCTCCGCGTGTGCGCGAGGGGA
GCGCGGCCGGGGGCGGTGCCCCGCGGTGCGGGGGGGCTGCGAGGGGAACAAAGGCTGCGTGCGGGGTGTG
TGCGTGGGGGGGTGAGCAGGGGGTGTGGGCGCGGCGGTCGGGCTGTAACCCCCCCCTGCACCCCCCTCCC
CGAGTTGCTGAGCACGGCCCGGCTTCGGGTGCGGGGCTCCGTGCGGGGCGTGGCGCGGGGCTCGCCGTGC
CGGGCGGGGGGTGGCGGCAGGTGGGGGTGCCGGGCGGGGCGGGGCCGCCTCGGGCCGGGGAGGGCTCGGG
GGAGGGGCGCGGCGGCCCCGGAGCGCCGGCGGCTGTCGAGGCGCGGCGAGCCGCAGCCATTGCCTTTTAT
GGTAATCGTGCGAGAGGGCGCAGGGACTTCCTTTGTCCCAAATCTGGCGGAGCCGAAATCTGGGAGGCGC
CGCCGCACCCCCTCTAGCGGGCGCGGGCGAAGCGGTGCGGCGCCGGCAGGAAGGAAATGGGCGGGGAGGG
CCTTCGTGCGTCGCCGCGCCGCCGTCCCCTTCTCCCTCTCCAGCCTCGGGGCTGTCCGCGGGGGGACGGC
TGCCTTCGGGGGGGACGGGGCAGGGCGGGGTTCGGCTTCTGGCGTGTGACCGGCGGCTCTAGAGCCTCTG
CTAACCATGTTCATGCCTTCTTCTTTTTCCTACAGCTCCTGGGCAACGTGCTGGTTATTGTGCTGTCTCA
TCATTTTGGCAAAGAATTCCTCGAGGATATCACAAGTTTGTACAAAAAAGCAGGCTCCGAATTCGCCCTT
CGTAACTATAACGGTCCTAAGGTAGCGAATAGTGAACCGTCAGATCCGCTAGCGCTACCGGACTCAGATC
TCGAGCTCAAGCTTGGGACCATGGCACTTCCCAGATGCATGTGGCCAAATTATGTTTGGAGAGCTATGAT
GGCATGTGTGGTCCACAGGGGATCCGGTGCCCCATTGACTCTCTGCTTGTTGGGATGTTTGCTACAGACT
TTTCACGTACTCTCTCAAAAGTATCGATCGTATCCATATGATGTTCCAGATTATGCTGGCCTGAACGACA
TCTTCGAGGCCCAGAAGATCGAGTGGCACGAGGGCAGCGGACTGAATGATATTTTTGAAGCTCAAAAGAT
TGAATGGCATGAAGGAGGAGGGCTGAACGATATCTTTGAGGCACAGAAAATCGAATGGCATGAGGGAGGC
GGAGTCGACGCATTGGATGATGTAGACCCATTGGTTACTACTAACTTTGGCAAGATTAGGGGAATTAAGA
AAGAACTCAATAATGAAATTTTGGGTCCTGTCATTCAGTTTCTTGGGGTTCCATATGCCGCTCCACCAAC
AGGAGAACATCGTTTCCAGCCTCCAGAACCACCATCTCCCTGGTCTGACATCCGGAACGCCACTCAGTTT
GCTCCTGTATGTCCCCAGAATATCATTGATGGCAGATTGCCTGAAGTTATGCTTCCTGTGTGGTTCACTA
ATAACTTGGATGTGGTTTCATCATACGTCCAAGACCAGAGTGAAGACTGTCTATACTTAAACATCTATGT
CCCAACTGAAGATGGTCCCCTTACAAAGAAACACACAGATGATTTAGGTGATAATGACGGTGCTGAAGAT
GAAGATATTCGGGACAGTGGGGGTCCCAAACCAGTGATGGTGTACATCCATGGCGGCTCTTACATGGAAG
GTACTGGAAATCTGTATGATGGGAGTGTCTTGGCAAGCTATGGCAATGTGATCGTCATCACAGTCAACTA
TCGGCTTGGGGTACTTGGCTTCTTGAGCACAGGGGATCAGGCTGCCAAAGGAAACTACGGGCTCCTTGAC
CTCATCCAGGCCCTAAGATGGACCAGCGAGAACATTGGGTTCTTTGGTGGTGACCCCTTGCGAATCACTG
TGTTTGGATCAGGCGCTGGGGGTTCATGTGTCAACCTGCTGACTTTATCCCATTATTCTGAAGGTAACCG
TTGGAGCAATTCAACCAAAGGACTTTTTCAACGAGCAATAGCTCAGAGTGGAACAGCCCTTTCCAGCTGG
GCTGTTAGTTTCCAGCCTGCAAAATACGCTAGAATTCTGGCCACAAAAGTTGGCTGCAATGTTTCAGATA
CAGTAGAGTTAGTAGAATGCCTGCAGAAGAAGCCTTACAAAGAACTTGTTGATCAAGATGTTCAACCAGC
CCGATACCACATAGCCTTTGGACCTGTGATCGATGGTGATGTAATACCAGATGACCCTCAGATACTGATG
GAACAAGGAGAGTTCCTCAACTATGATATAATGTTGGGAGTTAACCAAGGGGAAGGGTTGAAGTTTGTCG
AAAATATAGTAGATAGTGATGATGGTGTATCAGCCAGTGATTTCGACTTTGCTGTTTCTAATTTTGTTGA
TAATTTATATGGATATCCTGAAGGCAAAGATGTTTTGAGAGAAACCATTAAATTCATGTATACTGACTGG
GCTGATCGCCATAATCCTGAAACTAGAAGGAAGACATTGTTGGCTTTGTTTACGGACCATCAATGGGTAG
CACCTGCTGTGGCCACAGCAGACCTTCACTCGAACTTTGGCTCACCTACATACTTCTATGCCTTTTATCA
TCATTGCCAAACAGATCAAGTTCCAGCTTGGGCTGATGCAGCTCATGGGGATGAGGTTCCCTATGTGTTG
GGAATCCCCATGATTGGCCCTACAGAGTTATTTCCTTGCAATTTCTCCAAGAATGATGTGATGTTGAGTG
CAGTAGTAATGACATACTGGACGAATTTTGCTAAAACTGGTGACCCAAATCAACCAGTTCCTCAAGACAC
AAAATTCATCCATACCAAACCCAACCGCTTTGAAGAAGTAGCATGGACCAGATATTCCCAGAAAGACCAG
CTTTATCTCCATATTGGATTAAAACCGAGAGTTAAAGAGCATTACAGAGCCAATAAGGTAAATCTCTGGC
TGGAGCTGGTACCTCATCTGCATAATCTCAATGACATTTCTCAGTATACCTCGACAACAACTAAAGTGCC
ATCCACGGACATCACTCTCAGACCTACAAGGAAGAATTCCACACCAGTCACATCAGCCTTTCCCACTGCC
AAACAGGATGATCCCAAGCAACAACCAAGCCCCTTCTCGGTGGATCAGAGGGACTACTCCACAGAGCTAA
GTGTCACTATCGCAGTGGGGGCCTCTCTGCTGTTTCTCAACATCTTGGCTTTTGCAGCCCTGTACTACAA
GAAGGATAAGAGGAGACATGATGTCCACCGGAGGTGCAGCCCTCAGCGCACGACCACCAACGACCTAACC
CATGCTCCAGAAGAGGAAATTATGTCTCTCCAAATGAAGCACACTGACTTGGATCACGAGTGTGAGTCCA
TCCATCCACATGAGGTGGTTCTTCGGACCGCCTGTCCCCCAGATTATACTCTAGCTATGAGGAGGTCACC
TGATGATATTCCACTAATGACACCTAACACCATCACAATGATTCCCAACACTATACCAGGGATTCAGCCC
TTACATACATTCAACACATTTACTGGAGGACAGAATAATACACTGCCCCATCCCCACCCACACCCCCATT
CACATTCAACAACCAGGGTATAGAAGCTAGCGGGGGCCAAGGGCGAATTCGACCCAGCTTTCTTGTACAA
AGTGGTGATTCGCGGCCGCACTCCTCAGGTGCAGGCTGCCTATCAGAAGGTGGTGGCTGGTGTGGCCAAT
GCCCTGGCTCACAAATACCACTGAGATCTTTTTCCCTCTGCCAAAAATTATGGGGACATCATGAAGCCCC
TTGAGCATCTGACTTCTGGCTAATAAAGGAAATTTATTTTCATTGCAATAGTGTGTTGGAATTTTTTGTG
TCTCTCACTCGGAAGGACATATGGGAGGGCAAATCATTTAAAACATCAGAATGAGTATTTGGTTTAGAGT
TTGGCAACATATGCCCATATGCTGGCTGCCATGAACAAAGGTTGGCTATAAGAGGTCATCAGTATATGAA
ACAGCCCCTGCTGTCCATTCTATCCATAGAAAGCTGACTGAGTAGATTTTTTTATATTTGTTTGTGTATT
TTTCTACATCCCTAAATTTCNACATGTTTACTAGCGAATTTTCCTCCCTCTGACTACTCCCAGTCATAGC
TGTCCCTCTTCTCTTATGAAGATCCCTCGACCTGCAGCCCAAGCTTGATATCTATAACAAGAAAATATAT
ATATAATAAGTTATCACGTAAGTAGAACATGAAATAACAATATAATTATCGTATGAGTTAAATCTTAAAA
GTCACGTAAAAGATAATCATGCGTCATTTTGACTCACGCGGTCGTTATAGTTCAAAATCAGTGACACTTA
CCGCATTGACAAGCACGCCTCACGGGAGCTCCAAGCGGCGACTGAGATGTCCTAAATGCACAGCGACGGA
TTCGCGCTATTTAGAAAGAGAGAGCAATATTTCAAGAATGCATGCGTCAATTTTACGCAGACTATCTTTC
TAGGGTTAATCTAGCTGCATCAGGATCATATCGTCGGGTCTTTTTTCCGGCTCAGTCATCGCCCAAGCTG
GCGCTATCTGGGCATCGGGGAGGAAGAAGCCCGTGCCTTTTCCCGCGAGGTTGAAGCGGCATGGAAAGAG
TTTGCCGAGGATGACTGCTGCTGCATTGACGTTGAGCGAAAACGCACGTTTACCATGATGATTCGGGAAG
GTGTGGCCATGCACGCCTTTAACGGTGAACTGTTCGTTCAGGCCACCTGGGATACCAGTTCGTCGCGGCT
TTTCCGGACACAGTTCCGGATGGTCAGCCCGAAGCGCATCAGCAACCCGAACAATACCGGCGACAGCCGG
AACTGCCGTGCCGGTGTGCAGATTAATGACAGCGGTGCGGCGCTGGGATATTACGTCAGCGAGGACGGGT
ATCCTGGCTGGATGCCGCAGAAATGGACATGGATACCCCGTGAGTTACCCGGCGGGCGCGCTTGGCGTAA
TCATGGTCATAGCTGTTTCCTGTGTGAAATTGTTATCCGCTCACAATTCCACACAACATACGAGCCGGAA
GCATAAAGTGTAAAGCCTGGGGTGCCTAATGAGTGAGCTAACTCACATTAATTGCGTTGCGCTCACTGCC
CGCTTTCCAGTCGGGAAACCTGTCGTGCCAGCTGCATTAATGAATCGGCCAACGCGCGGGGAGAGGCGGT
TTGCGTATTGGGCGCTCTTCCGCTTCCTCGCTCACTGACTCGCTGCGCTCGGTCGTTCGGCTGCGGCGAG
CGGTATCAGCTCACTCAAAGGCGGTAATACGGTTATCCACAGAATCAGGGGATAACGCAGGAAAGAACAT
GTGAGCAAAAGGCCAGCAAAAGGCCAGGAACCGTAAAAAGGCCGCGTTGCTGGCGTTTTTCCATAGGCTC
CGCCCCCCTGACGAGCATCACAAAAATCGACGCTCAAGTCAGAGGTGGCGAAACCCGACAGGACTATAAA
GATACCAGGCGTTTCCCCCTGGAAGCTCCCTCGTGCGCTCTCCTGTTCCGACCCTGCCGCTTACCGGATA
CCTGTCCGCCTTTCTCCCTTCGGGAAGCGTGGCGCTTTCTCATAGCTCACGCTGTAGGTATCTCAGTTCG
GTGTAGGTCGTTCGCTCCAAGCTGGGCTGTGTGCACGAACCCCCCGTTCAGCCCGACCGCTGCGCCTTAT
CCGGTAACTATCGTCTTGAGTCCAACCCGGTAAGACACGACTTATCGCCACTGGCAGCAGCCACTGGTAA
CAGGATTAGCAGAGCGAGGTATGTAGGCGGTGCTACAGAGTTCTTGAAGTGGTGGCCTAACTACGGCTAC
ACTAGAAGGACAGTATTTGGTATCTGCGCTCTGCTGAAGCCAGTTACCTTCGGAAAAAGAGTTGGTAGCT
CTTGATCCGGCAAACAAACCACCGCTGGTAGCGGTGGTTTTTTTGTTTGCAAGCAGCAGATTACGCGCAG
AAAAAAAGGATCTCAAGAAGATCCTTTGATCTTTTCTACGGGGTCTGACGCTCAGTGGAACGAAAACTCA
CGTTAAGGGATTTTGGTCATGAGATTATCAAAAAGGATCTTCACCTAGATCCTTTTAAATTAAAAATGAA
GTTTTAAATCAATCTAAAGTATATATGAGTAAACTTGGTCTGACAGTTACCAATGCTTAATCAGTGAGGC
ACCTATCTCAGCGATCTGTCTATTTCGTTCATCCATAGTTGCCTGACTCCCCGTCGTGTAGATAACTACG
ATACGGGAGGGCTTACCATCTGGCCCCAGTGCTGCAATGATACCGCGAGACCCACGCTCACCGGCTCCAG
ATTTATCAGCAATAAACCAGCCAGCCGGAAGGGCCGAGCGCAGAAGTGGTCCTGCAACTTTATCCGCCTC
CATCCAGTCTATTAATTGTTGCCGGGAAGCTAGAGTAAGTAGTTCGCCAGTTAATAGTTTGCGCAACGTT
GTTGCCATTGCTACAGGCATCGTGGTGTCACGCTCGTCGTTTGGTATGGCTTCATTCAGCTCCGGTTCCC
AACGATCAAGGCGAGTTACATGATCCCCCATGTTGTGCAAAAAAGCGGTTAGCTCCTTCGGTCCTCCGAT
CGTTGTCAGAAGTAAGTTGGCCGCAGTGTTATCACTCATGGTTATGGCAGCACTGCATAATTCTCTTACT
GTCATGCCATCCGTAAGATGCTTTTCTGTGACTGGTGAGTACTCAACCAAGTCATTCTGAGAATAGTGTA
TGCGGCGACCGAGTTGCTCTTGCCCGGCGTCAATACGGGATAATACCGCGCCACATAGCAGAACTTTAAA
AGTGCTCATCATTGGAAAACGTTCTTCGGGGCGAAAACTCTCAAGGATCTTACCGCTGTTGAGATCCAGT
TCGATGTAACCCACTCGTGCACCCAACTGATCTTCAGCATCTTTTACTTTCACCAGCGTTTCTGGGTGAG
CAAAAACAGGAAGGCAAAATGCCGCAAAAAAGGGAATAAGGGCGACACGGAAATGTTGAATACTCATACT
CTTCCTTTTTCAATATTATTGAAGCATTTATCAGGGTTATTGTCTCATGAGCGGATACATATTTGAATGT
ATTTAGAAAAATAAACAAATAGGGGTTCCGCGCACATTTCCCCGAAAAGTGCCAC
Features (pLannotate 1.2.2; 21 found; start..end, strand, type, name):
     30..458     -  rep_origin     f1 ori (sequence partly withheld): f1 bacteriophage origin of replication; arrow indicates direction of (+) strand synthesis
    463..618     -  CDS            lacZα (fragment): LacZα fragment of β-galactosidase; lacZ fragment
    620..739     +  CDS            B (fragment): PORTL_LAMBD - Experimental evidence at protein level: Swiss-Prot protein existence level 1. Forms the portal vertex of the capsid (PubMed:6228056, PubMed:6232391). This portal plays critical roles in head assembly, genome packaging, neck/tail attachment, and genome ejection (Probable). The portal protein multimerizes as a single ring-shaped homododecamer arranged around a central channel (PubMed:6232391). Binds to the terminase subunits to form the packaging machine (PubMed:7799432). From Escherichia phage lambda (Bacteriophage lambda).
   1010..1375    +  enhancer       CMV enhancer: human cytomegalovirus immediate early enhancer
   1378..1653    +  promoter       chicken β-actin promoter: No description available
   1654..2663    +  intron         chimeric intron: chimera between introns from chicken β-actin and rabbit β-globin
   2730..2754    +  protein_bind   attB1: mutant version of attB; recombination site for the Gateway® BP reaction BP Clonase™
   2798..2814    +  promoter       tight TRE promoter (fragment): Tet-responsive promoter PTight, consisting of seven tet operator sequences followed by the minimal CMV promoter
   2816..2852    +  misc_feature   MCS (fragment): multiple cloning site
   2859..5588    +  CDS            Nlgn1: NLGN1_MOUSE - Also known as Kiaa1070. Experimental evidence at protein level: Swiss-Prot protein existence level 1. Cell surface protein involved in cell-cell-interactions via its interactions with neurexin family members. Plays a role in synapse function and synaptic signal transmission, and probably mediates its effects by recruiting and clustering other synaptic proteins. May promote the initial formation of synapses, but is not essential for this. In vitro, triggers the de novo formation of presynaptic structures. May be involved in specification of excitatory synapses. Required to maintai
   5620..5644    -  protein_bind   attB2: mutant version of attB; recombination site for the Gateway® BP reaction BP Clonase™
   5658..5729    +  CDS            HBB (fragment): HBB_PONPY - Experimental evidence at transcript level: Swiss-Prot protein existence level 2. Involved in oxygen transport from the lung to the various peripheral tissues. From Pongo pygmaeus (Bornean orangutan).
   5800..5855    +  polyA_signal   β-globin poly(A) signal: rabbit β-globin polyadenylation signal (Gil and Proudfoot, 1987)
   6493..6960    +  CDS            B (fragment): PORTL_LAMBD - Experimental evidence at protein level: Swiss-Prot protein existence level 1. Forms the portal vertex of the capsid (PubMed:6228056, PubMed:6232391). This portal plays critical roles in head assembly, genome packaging, neck/tail attachment, and genome ejection (Probable). The portal protein multimerizes as a single ring-shaped homododecamer arranged around a central channel (PubMed:6232391). Binds to the terminase subunits to form the packaging machine (PubMed:7799432). From Escherichia phage lambda (Bacteriophage lambda).
   6998..7014    -  protein_bind   lac operator: The lac repressor binds to the lac operator to inhibit transcription in E. coli. This inhibition can be relieved by adding lactose or isopropyl-β-D-thiogalactopyranoside (IPTG). lac repressor encoded by lacI
   7022..7052    -  promoter       lac promoter: promoter for the E. coli lac operon
   7067..7088    -  protein_bind   CAP binding site: CAP binding activates transcription in the presence of cAMP. E. coli catabolite activator protein
   7101..7193    -  CDS            lacI (fragment): lac repressor; lacI; The lac repressor binds to the lac operator to inhibit transcription in E. coli. This inhibition can be relieved by adding lactose or isopropyl-β-D-thiogalactopyranoside (IPTG).
   7376..7964    -  rep_origin     ori: high-copy-number ColE1/pMB1/pBR322/pUC origin of replication
   8135..8995    -  CDS            AmpR: β-lactamase; bla; confers resistance to ampicillin, carbenicillin, and related antibiotics
   8996..9100    -  promoter       AmpR promoter: bla
