[The description below was written by a language model from this plasmid's Addgene catalogue record and pLannotate feature annotations shown in this document.]
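Description:
pXL-CAG-3XAP-NLG1 is a 9.1 kb mammalian expression plasmid built on a pCAG backbone. It is propagated in E. coli as a high-copy plasmid through a ColE1/pUC-type origin and selected with ampicillin via the β-lactamase gene under its own promoter. The backbone also carries an f1 phage origin, remnants of the lac region (lacZα fragment, lac promoter and operator, CAP site), and two short stretches that the automated annotation matches to bacteriophage lambda sequence on either side of the expression cassette. The record does not explain the role of these lambda-like stretches.

The payload is rat neuroligin-1 (NLG1), a postsynaptic cell-surface adhesion protein that binds presynaptic neurexins. The annotation software matched the roughly 2.7 kb reading frame to the mouse orthologue, but the catalogue gives the species as rat. Expression is driven by the composite CAG promoter, which comprises the CMV immediate-early enhancer, the chicken β-actin promoter and a chimeric β-actin/β-globin intron. It is terminated by a rabbit β-globin polyadenylation signal. The coding sequence is flanked by attB1 and attB2 sites, consistent with its insertion by Gateway recombination.

The catalogue lists an N-terminal HA tag, and the name indicates a "3XAP" element, presumably three copies of an acceptor peptide for enzymatic labelling. Neither is annotated separately in the feature table, so their exact position within the fusion is not shown. The associated publication concerns imaging of trans-cellular neurexin–neuroligin interactions by enzymatic probe ligation. This suggests the construct is used to display tagged neuroligin-1 on the surface of transfected cells or neurons as one partner in such contact-dependent labelling assays.
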