Addgene plasmid #43923: pXL-CAG-3XAP-NLG1
Depositing lab: Alice Ting. Depositing organization: Massachusetts Institute of Technology. Publication: Imaging trans-cellular neurexin-neuroligin interactions by enzymatic probe ligation. Liu DS, Loh KH, Lam SS, White KA, Ting AY. PLoS One. 2013;8(2):e52823. doi: 10.1371/journal.pone.0052823. Epub 2013 Feb 14. PubMed 23457442.
Backbone
  Vector backbone: pCAG
  Backbone size w/o insert (bp): 6390
  Total vector size (bp): 9123
  Vector type: Mammalian Expression
Growth in bacteria
  Bacterial resistance: Ampicillin, 100 μg/mL
  Growth temperature: 37°C
  Growth strain: XL1 Blue
  Copy number: High Copy
Gene/Insert
  Gene/Insert name: 3XAP-NLG1 (alt name: Neuroligin1)
  Species: R. norvegicus (rat)
  Promoter: Chicken Beta Actin
  Tag / fusion protein: HA (N terminal on insert)
  Cloning method: Gateway Cloning
  Sequencing primers: 5′ CACCCCCTCTAGCGGGCGCGG; 3′ TGTGAGCCAGGGCATTGGCCACACC
Terms and licenses: Academic/Nonprofit Terms; Industry Terms: Not Available to Industry
How to cite: pXL-CAG-3XAP-NLG1 was a gift from Alice Ting (Addgene plasmid # 43923 ; http://n2t.net/addgene:43923 ; RRID:Addgene_43923)
