>Addgene plasmid #43923 | pXL-CAG-3XAP-NLG1 | addgene partial sequence | sequence record 62190 | pCAG-F 5'-GCAACGTGCTGGTTATTGTG-3'
ACTATAACGGTCCTAAGGTAGCGAATAGTGAACCGTCAGATCCGCTAGCGCTACCGGACTCAGATCTCGA
GCTCAAGCTTGGGACCATGGCACTTCCCAGATGCATGTGGCCAAATTATGTTTGGAGAGCTATGATGGCA
TGTGTGGTCCACAGGGGATCCGGTGCCCCATTGACTCTCTGCTTGTTGGGATGTTTGCTACAGACTTTTC
ACGTACTCTCTCAAAAGTATCGATCGTATCCATATGATGTTCCAGATTATGCTGGCCTGAACGACATCTT
CGAGGCCCAGAAGATCGAGTGGCACGAGGGCAGCGGACTGAATGATATTTTTGAAGCTCAAAAGATTGAA
TGGCATGAAGGAGGAGGGCTGAACGATATCTTTGAGGCACAGAAAATCGAATGGCATGAGGGAGGCGGAG
TCGACGCATTGGATGATGTAGACCCATTGGTTACTACTAACTTTGGCAAGATTAGGGGAATTAAGAAAGA
ACTCAATAATGAAATTTTGGGTCCTGTCATTCAGTTTCTTGGGGTTCCATATGCCGCTCCACCAACAGGA
GAACATCGTTTCCAGCCTCCAGAACCACCATCTCCCTGGTCTGACATCCGGAACGCCACTCAGTTTGCTC
CTGTATGTCCCCAGAATATCATTGATGGCAGATTGCCTGAAGTTATGCTTCCTGTGTGGTTCACTAATAA
CTTGGATGTGGTTTCATCATACGTCCAAGACCAGAGTGAAGACTGTCTATACTTAAACATCTATGTCCCA
ACTGAAGATGGTCCC
